>Addgene plasmid #8809 | 3087 pBS Bcl-2-Ig | addgene partial sequence | sequence record 17275 | 8809 with T7
GGTCCCCCGGGCTGCAGGATTCCTGGGGGTACGGTCTGGGGCGAGAGGTGCCGTTGGCCCCCGTTGCTTT
TCCTCTGGGAGGGATGGCGCACGCTGGGAGAAGTGGTTACGATAACCGGGAGATAGTGATGAAGTACATC
CATTATAAGCTGTCGCAGAGGGGCTACGAGTGGGATGCGGGAGATGTGGGCGCCGCGCCCCCGGGGGCCG
CCCCCGCNCCGGGCTTCTTCTCCTCCCGGCCCGGGCGCCCGCCCCGTCCGGCCGCGTCCCGGGACCCGGT
CGCCGGGCCCTCGCCGCTTCGGACCCCGGCTGCCCCCGGCGCCGCCGCGGGGCCTGCG
