[The description below was written by a language model from this plasmid's Addgene catalogue record.]
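Description:
3087 pBS Bcl-2-Ig is a pBluescript KS-based cloning plasmid (Stratagene backbone of about 3 kb) carrying a human Bcl-2-Ig fusion cDNA of roughly 1.9 kb. It is maintained in E. coli as a high-copy plasmid under ampicillin selection. The repository classifies it as a bacterial expression vector, but no feature table is provided. The record does not name a promoter intended to drive the insert, nor any tags, reporters or mammalian regulatory elements. pBluescript phagemids are generally used for cloning, sequencing and in vitro transcription from flanking phage promoters. Consistent with this, T7 is listed as the 5′ sequencing primer.

The insert was cloned by restriction digestion into the EcoRI site. EcoRI sites are preserved at both ends, so the fragment can be released intact with that single enzyme. For the same reason, its orientation is not fixed by the cloning strategy and is not stated in the record. According to the depositor comments, the insert is a fusion of BCL2 and immunoglobulin gene sequences, and the Bcl-2 protein coding region begins at position 887. This implies a substantial stretch of sequence upstream of the open reading frame. The associated publication concerns alternative promoters and exons, somatic mutation and deregulation of the Bcl-2-Ig fusion gene in lymphoma. The clone therefore appears to represent a chimeric transcript of the kind studied in that work. It is best regarded as a cDNA source for sequence analysis, for probe or template preparation, or for subcloning the BCL2 coding region into other vectors.
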