Addgene plasmid #8809: 3087 pBS Bcl-2-Ig
Depositing lab: Stanley Korsmeyer. Depositing organization: Dana-Farber Cancer Institute. Publication: Alternative promoters and exons, somatic mutation and deregulation of the Bcl-2-Ig fusion gene in lymphoma. Seto M, Jaeger U, Hockett RD, Graninger W, Bennett S, Goldman P, Korsmeyer SJ. EMBO J 1988 Jan;7(1):123-31. PubMed 2834197.
Backbone
  Vector backbone: pBluescript KS
  Backbone manufacturer: Stratagene
  Backbone size w/o insert (bp): 3000
  Vector type: Bacterial Expression
Growth in bacteria
  Bacterial resistance: Ampicillin, 100 μg/mL
  Growth temperature: 37°C
  Growth strain: XL1 Blue
  Copy number: High Copy
Gene/Insert
  Gene/Insert name: Bcl-2-Ig
  Species: H. sapiens (human)
  Insert size (bp): 1900
  Entrez Gene: BCL2 (a.k.a. Bcl-2, PPP1R50)
  Cloning method: Restriction Enzyme; 5′ cloning site EcoRI (not destroyed); 3′ cloning site EcoRI (not destroyed)
  Sequencing primers: 5′ T7
Terms and licenses: Academic/Nonprofit Terms; Industry Terms: Not Available to Industry
Depositor comments: Bcl-2 and Ig gene fusion. Bcl-2 protein begins at position 887. See p.125 of associated article for cDNA sequence.
How to cite: 3087 pBS Bcl-2-Ig was a gift from Stanley Korsmeyer (Addgene plasmid # 8809 ; http://n2t.net/addgene:8809 ; RRID:Addgene_8809)
